Addgene plasmid #205174: pAG1238 PINK1-mCherry-FIREtag
Purpose: Expresses PINK1-mCherry-FIREtag in mammalian cells
Depositing lab: Arnaud Gautier. Depositing organization: Sorbonne Université. Publication: A fluorogenic chemically induced dimerization technology for controlling, imaging and sensing protein proximity. Bottone S, Joliot O, Cakil ZV, El Hajji L, Rakotoarison LM, Boncompain G, Perez F, Gautier A. Nat Methods. 2023 Aug 28. doi: 10.1038/s41592-023-01988-8. PubMed 37640938.
Backbone
  Vector backbone: pIRES
  Backbone size w/o insert (bp): 4005
  Vector type: Mammalian Expression
  Selectable markers: Neomycin (select with G418)
Growth in bacteria
  Bacterial resistance: Kanamycin, 50 μg/mL
  Growth temperature: 37°C
  Growth strain: DH5alpha
  Copy number: High Copy
Gene/Insert
  Gene/Insert name: PINK1-mCherry-FIREtag
  Cloning method: Gibson Cloning
  Sequencing primers: 5′ cgcaaatgggcggtaggcgtg
Terms and licenses: Academic/Nonprofit Terms; Industry Terms: Not Available to Industry
How to cite: pAG1238 PINK1-mCherry-FIREtag was a gift from Arnaud Gautier (Addgene plasmid # 205174 ; http://n2t.net/addgene:205174 ; RRID:Addgene_205174)
