[The description below was written by a language model from this plasmid's Addgene catalogue record and pLannotate feature annotations shown in this document.]
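Description:
pAG1238 PINK1-mCherry-FIREtag is a mammalian expression plasmid of about 6.1 kb, catalogued as built on a pIRES backbone, although the annotated feature table shows no IRES element. It is propagated at high copy in E. coli from a ColE1/pUC-type origin and also carries an f1 phage origin. A single NeoR/KanR gene (Tn5 aminoglycoside phosphotransferase) serves both hosts. The bacterial AmpR (bla) promoter drives it for kanamycin selection in bacteria. The SV40 enhancer/early promoter drives it, with an HSV TK polyadenylation signal, for G418 selection of transfected mammalian cells. Short annotated fragments of ble, SV40 large T antigen and the bGH poly(A) signal appear to be backbone remnants rather than functional parts.

The payload, assembled by Gibson cloning, is a single fusion open reading frame under the human CMV immediate-early enhancer and promoter, terminated by an SV40 poly(A) signal. It begins with human PINK1, the mitochondrial serine/threonine kinase; the annotation software matched its kinase domain, and the gap before the next feature suggests further PINK1 or linker sequence that is not annotated. This is followed by the monomeric red fluorescent protein mCherry. At the C-terminus is FIREtag, which is annotated as a very short fragment related to the FAST fluorogen-binding tag derived from photoactive yellow protein.

The associated publication concerns a fluorogenic chemically induced dimerization technology for controlling, imaging and sensing protein proximity. In that context, FIREtag presumably acts as the small half of a split, fluorogen-dependent pair. mCherry allows the PINK1 fusion to be tracked independently of dimerization. The record does not name the complementary partner or the specific experiment, stating only that the plasmid expresses the fusion in mammalian cells.
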