Features (pLannotate 1.2.2; 15 found; start..end, strand, type, name):
     61..364     +  enhancer       CMV enhancer: human cytomegalovirus immediate early enhancer
    365..568     +  promoter       CMV promoter: human cytomegalovirus (CMV) immediate early promoter
    600..1754    +  CDS            PINK1 kinase domain: kinase domain from human PTEN-induced putative kinase 1, a mitochondria serine/threonine protein kinase
   2019..2726    +  CDS            mCherry: mCherry is a basic (constitutively fluorescent) red fluorescent protein published in 2004, derived from Discosoma sp.. It is reported to be a very rapidly-maturing monomer with low acid sensitivity.
   2742..2777    +  CDS            Y-FAST (fragment): small protein tag, derived from photoactive yellow protein, that allows in vivo fluorescent labeling by addition of a cell-permeant fluorogen (Plamont et al., 2016)
   2799..2882    +  CDS            large T antigen (fragment): large T antigen from SV40 (simian virus 40)
   2905..3026    +  polyA_signal   SV40 poly(A) signal: SV40 polyadenylation signal
   3060..3488    -  rep_origin     f1 ori (sequence partly withheld): f1 bacteriophage origin of replication; arrow indicates direction of (+) strand synthesis
   3515..3619    +  promoter       AmpR promoter: bla
   3621..3978    +  promoter       SV40 promoter: SV40 enhancer and early promoter
   4013..4807    +  CDS            NeoR/KanR: aminoglycoside phosphotransferase from Tn5; aph(3')-II (or nptII); confers resistance to neomycin, kanamycin, and G418 (Geneticin®)
   4828..4980    +  CDS            ble (fragment): BLE_KLEPN - Experimental evidence at protein level: Swiss-Prot protein existence level 1. Binding protein with a strong affinity to the bleomycin family of antibiotics. Binds to CL990; an antimitotic-antibiotic compound. From Klebsiella pneumoniae.
   5039..5086    +  polyA_signal   HSV TK poly(A) signal: herpes simplex virus thymidine kinase polyadenylation signal (Cole and Stacy, 1985)
   5177..5193    -  polyA_signal   bGH poly(A) signal (fragment): bovine growth hormone polyadenylation signal
   5415..6003    +  rep_origin     ori: high-copy-number ColE1/pMB1/pBR322/pUC origin of replication
>Addgene plasmid #205174 | pAG1238 PINK1-mCherry-FIREtag | addgene full sequence | sequence record 406794 | Addgene NGS Result
TAGTTATTAATAGTAATCAATTACGGGGTCATTAGTTCATAGCCCATATATGGAGTTCCGCGTTACATAA
CTTACGGTAAATGGCCCGCCTGGCTGACCGCCCAACGACCCCCGCCCATTGACGTCAATAATGACGTATG
TTCCCATAGTAACGCCAATAGGGACTTTCCATTGACGTCAATGGGTGGAGTATTTACGGTAAACTGCCCA
CTTGGCAGTACATCAAGTGTATCATATGCCAAGTACGCCCCCTATTGACGTCAATGACGGTAAATGGCCC
GCCTGGCATTATGCCCAGTACATGACCTTATGGGACTTTCCTACTTGGCAGTACATCTACGTATTAGTCA
TCGCTATTACCATGGTGATGCGGTTTTGGCAGTACATCAATGGGCGTGGATAGCGGTTTGACTCACGGGG
ATTTCCAAGTCTCCACCCCATTGACGTCAATGGGAGTTTGTTTTGGCACCAAAATCAACGGGACTTTCCA
AAATGTCGTAACAACTCCGCCCCATTGACGCAAATGGGCGGTAGGCGTGTACGGTGGGAGGTCTATATAA
GCAGAGCTGGTTTAGTGAACCGTCAGATCCGCTATGATCGAGGAAAAACAGGCGGAGAGCCGGCGGGCGG
TCTCGGCCTGTCAGGAGATCCAGGCAATTTTTACCCAGAAAAGCAAGCCGGGGCCTGACCCGTTGGACAC
GAGACGCTTGCAGGGCTTTCGGCTGGAGGAGTATCTGATAGGGCAGTCCATTGGTAAGGGCTGCAGTGCT
GCTGTGTATGAAGCCACCATGCCTACATTGCCCCAGAACCTGGAGGTGACAAAGAGCACCGGGTTGCTTC
CAGGGAGAGGCCCAGGTACCAGTGCACCAGGAGAAGGGCAGGAGCGAGCTCCGGGGGCCCCTGCCTTCCC
CTTGGCCATCAAGATGATGTGGAACATCTCGGCAGGTTCCTCCAGCGAAGCCATCTTGAACACAATGAGC
CAGGAGCTGGTCCCAGCGAGCCGAGTGGCCTTGGCTGGGGAGTATGGAGCAGTCACTTACAGAAAATCCA
AGAGAGGTCCCAAGCAACTAGCCCCTCACCCCAACATCATCCGGGTTCTCCGCGCCTTCACCTCTTCCGT
GCCGCTGCTGCCAGGGGCCCTGGTCGACTACCCTGATGTGCTGCCCTCACGCCTCCACCCTGAAGGCCTG
GGCCATGGCCGGACGCTGTTCCTCGTTATGAAGAACTATCCCTGTACCCTGCGCCAGTACCTTTGTGTGA
ACACACCCAGCCCCCGCCTCGCCGCCATGATGCTGCTGCAGCTGCTGGAAGGCGTGGACCATCTGGTTCA
ACAGGGCATCGCGCACAGAGACCTGAAATCCGACAACATCCTTGTGGAGCTGGACCCAGACGGCTGCCCC
TGGCTGGTGATCGCAGATTTTGGCTGCTGCCTGGCTGATGAGAGCATCGGCCTGCAGTTGCCCTTCAGCA
GCTGGTACGTGGATCGGGGCGGAAACGGCTGTCTGATGGCCCCAGAGGTGTCCACGGCCCGTCCTGGCCC
CAGGGCAGTGATTGACTACAGCAAGGCTGATGCCTGGGCAGTGGGAGCCATCGCCTATGAAATCTTCGGG
CTTGTCAATCCCTTCTACGGCCAGGGCAAGGCCCACCTTGAAAGCCGCAGCTACCAAGAGGCTCAGCTAC
CTGCACTGCCCGAGTCAGTGCCTCCAGACGTGAGACAGTTGGTGAGGGCACTGCTCCAGCGAGAGGCCAG
CAAGAGACCATCTGCCCGAGTAGCCGCAAATGTGCTTCATCTAAGCCTCTGGGGTGAACATATTCTAGCC
CTGAAGAATCTGAAGTTAGACAAGATGGTTGGCTGGCTCCTCCAACAATCGGCCGCCACTTTGTTGGCCA
ACAGGCTCACAGAGAAGTGTTGTGTGGAAACAAAAATGAAGATGCTCTTTCTGGCTAACCTGGAGTGTGA
AACGCTCTGCCAGGCAGCCCTCCTCCTCTGCTCATGGAGGGCAGCCCTGTCCGGAGGGATGGTGAGCAAG
GGCGAGGAGGATAACATGGCCATCATCAAGGAGTTCATGCGCTTCAAGGTGCACATGGAGGGCTCCGTGA
ACGGCCACGAGTTCGAGATCGAGGGCGAGGGCGAGGGCCGCCCCTACGAGGGCACCCAGACCGCCAAGCT
GAAGGTGACCAAGGGTGGCCCCCTGCCCTTCGCCTGGGACATCCTGTCCCCTCAGTTCATGTACGGCTCC
AAGGCCTACGTGAAGCACCCCGCCGACATCCCCGACTACTTGAAGCTGTCCTTCCCCGAGGGCTTCAAGT
GGGAGCGCGTGATGAACTTCGAGGACGGCGGCGTGGTGACCGTGACCCAGGACTCCTCCCTGCAGGACGG
CGAGTTCATCTACAAGGTGAAGCTGCGCGGCACCAACTTCCCCTCCGACGGCCCCGTAATGCAGAAGAAG
ACCATGGGCTGGGAGGCCTCCTCCGAGCGGATGTACCCCGAGGACGGCGCCCTGAAGGGCGAGATCAAGC
AGAGGCTGAAGCTGAAGGACGGCGGCCACTACGACGCTGAGGTCAAGACCACCTACAAGGCCAAGAAGCC
CGTGCAGCTGCCCGGCGCCTACAACGTCAACATCAAGTTGGACATCACCTCCCACAACGAGGACTACACC
ATCGTGGAACAGTACGAACGCGCCGAGGGCCGCCACTCCACCGGCGGCATGGACGAGCTGTACAAGTCTA
GAGGCGGCGGCTCCGGTGACAGATATTGGGTCTTTGTGAAACGGGTGTAATGAGCGGCCGCGACTCTAGA
TCATAATCAGCCATACCACATTTGTAGAGGTTTTACTTGCTTTAAAAAACCTCCCACACCTCCCCCTGAA
CCTGAAACATAAAATGAATGCAATTGTTGTTGTTAACTTGTTTATTGCAGCTTATAATGGTTACAAATAA
AGCAATAGCATCACAAATTTCACAAATAAAGCATTTTTTTCACTGCATTCTAGTTGTGGTTTGTCCAAAC
TCATCAATGTATCTTAAGGCGTAAATTGTAAGCGTTAATATTTTGTTAAAATTCGCGTTAAATTTTTGTT
AAATCAGCTCATTTTTTAACCAATAGGCCGAAATCGGCAAAATCCCTTATAAATCAAAAGAATAGACCGA
GATAGGGT
[37 nt withheld, positions 3159-3195]
AAAGAACGTGGACTCCAACGTCAAAGG
[49 nt withheld, positions 3223-3271]
T
[91 nt withheld, positions 3273-3363]
G
[124 nt withheld, positions 3365-3488]
CAGGTGGCACTTTTCGGGGAAATGTGCGCGGAACCCCTATTTGTTTATTTTTCTAAATACATTCAAATAT
GTATCCGCTCATGAGACAATAACCCTGATAAATGCTTCAATAATATTGAAAAAGGAAGAGTCCTGAGGCG
GAAAGAACCAGCTGTGGAATGTGTGTCAGTTAGGGTGTGGAAAGTCCCCAGGCTCCCCAGCAGGCAGAAG
TATGCAAAGCATGCATCTCAATTAGTCAGCAACCAGGTGTGGAAAGTCCCCAGGCTCCCCAGCAGGCAGA
AGTATGCAAAGCATGCATCTCAATTAGTCAGCAACCATAGTCCCGCCCCTAACTCCGCCCATCCCGCCCC
TAACTCCGCCCAGTTCCGCCCATTCTCCGCCCCATGGCTGACTAATTTTTTTTATTTATGCAGAGGCCGA
GGCCGCCTCGGCCTCTGAGCTATTCCAGAAGTAGTGAGGAGGCTTTTTTGGAGGCCTAGGCTTTTGCAAA
GATCGATCAAGAGACAGGATGAGGATCGTTTCGCATGATTGAACAAGATGGATTGCACGCAGGTTCTCCG
GCCGCTTGGGTGGAGAGGCTATTCGGCTATGACTGGGCACAACAGACAATCGGCTGCTCTGATGCCGCCG
TGTTCCGGCTGTCAGCGCAGGGGCGCCCGGTTCTTTTTGTCAAGACCGACCTGTCCGGTGCCCTGAATGA
ACTGCAAGACGAGGCAGCGCGGCTATCGTGGCTGGCCACGACGGGCGTTCCTTGCGCAGCTGTGCTCGAC
GTTGTCACTGAAGCGGGAAGGGACTGGCTGCTATTGGGCGAAGTGCCGGGGCAGGATCTCCTGTCATCTC
ACCTTGCTCCTGCCGAGAAAGTATCCATCATGGCTGATGCAATGCGGCGGCTGCATACGCTTGATCCGGC
TACCTGCCCATTCGACCACCAAGCGAAACATCGCATCGAGCGAGCACGTACTCGGATGGAAGCCGGTCTT
GTCGATCAGGATGATCTGGACGAAGAGCATCAGGGGCTCGCGCCAGCCGAACTGTTCGCCAGGCTCAAGG
CGAGCATGCCCGACGGCGAGGATCTCGTCGTGACCCATGGCGATGCCTGCTTGCCGAATATCATGGTGGA
AAATGGCCGCTTTTCTGGATTCATCGACTGTGGCCGGCTGGGTGTGGCGGACCGCTATCAGGACATAGCG
TTGGCTACCCGTGATATTGCTGAAGAGCTTGGCGGCGAATGGGCTGACCGCTTCCTCGTGCTTTACGGTA
TCGCCGCTCCCGATTCGCAGCGCATCGCCTTCTATCGCCTTCTTGACGAGTTCTTCTGAGCGGGACTCTG
GGGTTCGAAATGACCGACCAAGCGACGCCCAACCTGCCATCACGAGATTTCGATTCCACCGCCGCCTTCT
ATGAAAGGTTGGGCTTCGGAATCGTTTTCCGGGACGCCGGCTGGATGATCCTCCAGCGCGGGGATCTCAT
GCTGGAGTTCTTCGCCCACCCTAGGGGGAGGCTAACTGAAACACGGAAGGAGACAATACCGGAAGGAACC
CGCGCTATGACGGCAATAAAAAGACAGAATAAAACGCACGGTGTTGGGTCGTTTGTTCATAAACGCGGGG
TTCGGTCCCAGGGCTGGCACTCTGTCGATACCCCACCGAGACCCCATTGGGGCCAATACGCCCGCGTTTC
TTCCTTTTCCCCACCCCACCCCCCAAGTTCGGGTGAAGGCCCAGGGCTCGCAGCCAACGTCGGGGCGGCA
GGCCCTGCCATAGCCTCAGGTTACTCATATATACTTTAGATTGATTTAAAACTTCATTTTTAATTTAAAA
GGATCTAGGTGAAGATCCTTTTTGATAATCTCATGACCAAAATCCCTTAACGTGAGTTTTCGTTCCACTG
AGCGTCAGACCCCGTAGAAAAGATCAAAGGATCTTCTTGAGATCCTTTTTTTCTGCGCGTAATCTGCTGC
TTGCAAACAAAAAAACCACCGCTACCAGCGGTGGTTTGTTTGCCGGATCAAGAGCTACCAACTCTTTTTC
CGAAGGTAACTGGCTTCAGCAGAGCGCAGATACCAAATACTGTTCTTCTAGTGTAGCCGTAGTTAGGCCA
CCACTTCAAGAACTCTGTAGCACCGCCTACATACCTCGCTCTGCTAATCCTGTTACCAGTGGCTGCTGCC
AGTGGCGATAAGTCGTGTCTTACCGGGTTGGACTCAAGACGATAGTTACCGGATAAGGCGCAGCGGTCGG
GCTGAACGGGGGGTTCGTGCACACAGCCCAGCTTGGAGCGAACGACCTACACCGAACTGAGATACCTACA
GCGTGAGCTATGAGAAAGCGCCACGCTTCCCGAAGGGAGAAAGGCGGACAGGTATCCGGTAAGCGGCAGG
GTCGGAACAGGAGAGCGCACGAGGGAGCTTCCAGGGGGAAACGCCTGGTATCTTTATAGTCCTGTCGGGT
TTCGCCACCTCTGACTTGAGCGTCGATTTTTGTGATGCTCGTCAGGGGGGCGGAGCCTATGGAAAAACGC
CAGCAACGCGGCCTTTTTACGGTTCCTGGCCTTTTGCTGGCCTTTTGCTCACATGTTCTTTCCTGCGTTA
TCCCCTGATTCTGTGGATAACCGTATTACCGCCATGCAT
